>Addgene plasmid #207773 | qTAG-N-Puro-moxGFP-LMNB1 | addgene full sequence | sequence record 413797 | Addgene NGS Result
TCGCGCGTTTCGGTGATGACGGTGAAAACCTCTGACACATGCAGCTCCCGGAGACGGTCACAGCTTGTCT
GTAAGCGGATGCCGGGAGCAGACAAGCCCGTCAGGGCGCGTCAGCGGGTGTTGGCGGGTGTCGGGGCTGG
CTTAACTATGCGGCATCAGAGCAGATTGTACTGAGAGTGCACCATATGCGGTGTGAAATACCGCACAGAT
GCGTAAGGAGAAAATACCGCATCAGGCGCCATTCGCCATTCAGGCTGCGCAACTGTTGGGAAGGGCGATC
GGTGCGGGCCTCTTCGCTATTACGCCAGCTGGCGAAAGGGGGATGTGCTGCAAGGCGATTAAGTTGGGTA
ACGCCAGGGTTTTCCCAGTCACGACGTTGTAAAACGACGGCCAGTGAATTCGGGGCGGCGGGAGGGCCCT
GGGCCCAGAGCCGCGCGGGTGGGCAGTCCCAGGCGTCCTTCCTTACAGCCCTGAGCCTGGTCCGGGAACC
GCCCAGCCGGGAGGGCCGAGCTGACGGTTGCCCAAGGGCCAGATTTTAAATTTACAGGCCCGGCCCCCGA
ACCGCCGAAGCGCGCTGCCTGCTCCCCATTGGCCCATGGTAGTCACGTGGAGGCGCCGGGGCGTGCCGGC
CATGTTGGGGAGTGCGGCGCCGCGGCCCGCGCCACCTCCGCCCCCCGCGGCTTGCCTCCAGCCCGCCCCT
CCCGGCCCTCCTCCCCCCGCCCGCCGCTCCGTGCAGCCTGAGAGGAAACAAAGTGCTGCGAGCAGGAGAC
GGCGGCGGCGCGAACCCTGCTGGGCCTCCAGTCACCCTCGTCTTGCATTTTCCCGCGTGCGTGTGTGAGT
GGGTGTGTGTGTTTTCTTACAAAGGGTATTTCGCGATCGATCGATTGATTCGTAGTTCCCCCCCGCGCGC
CTTTGCCCTTTGTGCTGTAATCGAGCTCCCGCCATCCCAGGTGCTTCTCCGTTCCTCTAAACGCCAGCGT
CTGGACGTGAGCGCAGGTCGCCGGTTTGTGCCTTCGGTCCCCGCTTCGCCCCCTGCCGTCCCCTCCTTAT
CACGGTCCCGCTCGCGGCCTCGCCGCCCCGCTGTCTCCGCCGCCCGCCATGGGCAAGAGCAAGACCGGTA
GCTACCGTTCGTATAGCATACATTATACGAAGTTATCTGCTAGCATGACCGAGTACAAGCCCACGGTGCG
CCTCGCCACCCGCGACGACGTCCCCAGGGCCGTACGCACCCTCGCCGCCGCGTTCGCCGACTACCCCGCC
ACGCGCCACACCGTCGATCCGGACCGCCACATCGAGCGGGTCACCGAGCTGCAAGAACTCTTCCTCACGC
GCGTCGGGCTCGACATCGGCAAGGTGTGGGTCGCGGACGACGGCGCCGCGGTGGCGGTCTGGACCACGCC
GGAGAGCGTCGAAGCGGGGGCGGTGTTCGCCGAGATCGGCCCGCGCATGGCCGAGTTGAGCGGTTCCCGG
CTGGCCGCGCAGCAACAGATGGAAGGCCTCCTGGCGCCGCACCGGCCCAAGGAGCCCGCGTGGTTCCTGG
CCACCGTCGGCGTCTCGCCCGACCACCAGGGCAAGGGTCTGGGCAGCGCCGTCGTGCTCCCCGGAGTGGA
GGCGGCCGAGCGCGCCGGGGTGCCCGCCTTCCTGGAGACCTCCGCGCCCCGCAACCTCCCCTTCTACGAG
CGGCTCGGCTTCACCGTCACCGCCGACGTCGAGGTGCCCGAAGGACCGCGCACCTGGTGCATGACCCGCA
AGCCCGGTGCCGGATCCGGAGCTACTAACTTCAGCCTGCTGAAGCAGGCCGGAGACGTGGAGGAGAACCC
TGGACCTTCTAGAATAACTTCGTATAGCATACATTATACGAACGGTAGCACGCGTTACCCCTACGACGTG
CCCGACTACGCCGGCTATCCGTATGATGTCCCGGACTATGCAGGAAGCGGAATGGTGAGCAAGGGCGAGG
AGCTGTTCACCGGGGTGGTGCCCATCCTGGTCGAGCTGGACGGCGACGTGAACGGCCACAAGTTCTCCGT
GCGGGGCGAGGGCGAGGGCGATGCCACCAACGGCAAGCTGACCCTGAAGTTCATCAGCACCACCGGCAAG
CTGCCCGTGCCCTGGCCCACCCTCGTGACCACCCTGACCTACGGCGTGCAGAGCTTCTCCCGCTACCCCG
ACCACATGAAGCGCCACGACTTCTTCAAGAGCGCCATGCCCGAAGGCTACGTCCAGGAGCGCACCATCTC
CTTCAAGGACGACGGCACCTACAAGACCCGCGCCGAGGTGAAGTTCGAGGGCGACACCCTGGTGAACCGC
ATCGAGCTGAAGGGCATCGACTTCAAGGAGGACGGCAACATCCTGGGGCACAAGCTGGAGTACAACTTCA
ACTCCCACAACGTCTATATCACCGCCGACAAGCAGAAGAACGGCATCAAGGCCAACTTCAAGATCCGCCA
TAACGTGGAGGACGGCTCCGTGCAGCTCGCCGACCACTACCAGCAGAACACCCCCATCGGCGACGGCCCC
GTGCTGCTGCCCGACAACCACTACCTGTCCACCCAGTCCAAGCTGTCCAAAGACCCCAACGAGAAGCGCG
ATCACATGGTCCTGCTGGAGTTCGTGACCGCCGCCGGGATCACTCACGGCATGGACGAGCTGTACAAGCT
CGAGGGAGGAAGCGGAGGATCTGGCGGTACCGCGACTGCGACCCCCGTGCCGCCGCGGATGGGCAGCCGC
GCTGGCGGCCCCACCACGCCGCTGAGCCCCACGCGCCTGTCGCGGCTCCAGGAGAAGGAGGAGCTGCGCG
AGCTCAATGACCGGCTGGCGGTGTACATCGACAAGGTGCGCAGCCTGGAGACGGAGAACAGCGCGCTGCA
GCTGCAGGTGACGGAGCGCGAGGAGGTGCGCGGCCGTGAGCTCACCGGCCTCAAGGCGCTCTACGAGACC
GAGCTGGCCGACGCGCGACGCGCGCTCGACGACACGGCCCGCGAGCGCGCCAAGCTGCAGATCGAGCTGG
GCAAGTGCAAGGCGGAACACGACCAGCTGCTCCTCAAGTGAGTGCTAGCTGGCGGCCGCGTTAGCGCCAA
GGAGGGGCGGGGGCGCAACCGCGGCGACCAGCTCACCGGGTTCTGCCGTGGGGAGGGAGCAGAGGCCAGG
ATGCACGCGTCCTTCTGAAGGAACAGGGTCTCGGTCTCCGGAAAGGAGAAAGAATCTAGAGTTCATAGCG
GAGCAGGGGTCGCGGAGGGGGCTCGAGCTGTAGCGCTGGGGGGCCGTGATGCCCATTTCTAGATTTTGGA
TACCCGCTGGGACGTGGTAAGTGCGCGCCTGGGACTGCCGAGAAGGAGCTCCCGCTTTCGCACTCGAATC
CGGGGAGCCGGCGCGGAGAGGCGGCCCCTCAAAGCTTGGCGTAATCATGGTCATAGCTGTTTCCTGTGTG
AAATTGTTATCCGCTCACAATTCCACACAACATACGAGCCGGAAGCATAAAGTGTAAAGCCTGGGGTGCC
TAATGAGTGAGCTAACTCACATTAATTGCGTTGCGCTCACTGCCCGCTTTCCAGTCGGGAAACCTGTCGT
GCCAGCTGCATTAATGAATCGGCCAACGCGCGGGGAGAGGCGGTTTGCGTATTGGGCGCTCTTCCGCTTC
CTCGCTCACTGACTCGCTGCGCTCGGTCGTTCGGCTGCGGCGAGCGGTATCAGCTCACTCAAAGGCGGTA
ATACGGTTATCCACAGAATCAGGGGATAACGCAGGAAAGAACATGTGAGCAAAAGGCCAGCAAAAGGCCA
GGAACCGTAAAAAGGCCGCGTTGCTGGCGTTTTTCCATAGGCTCCGCCCCCCTGACGAGCATCACAAAAA
TCGACGCTCAAGTCAGAGGTGGCGAAACCCGACAGGACTATAAAGATACCAGGCGTTTCCCCCTGGAAGC
TCCCTCGTGCGCTCTCCTGTTCCGACCCTGCCGCTTACCGGATACCTGTCCGCCTTTCTCCCTTCGGGAA
GCGTGGCGCTTTCTCATAGCTCACGCTGTAGGTATCTCAGTTCGGTGTAGGTCGTTCGCTCCAAGCTGGG
CTGTGTGCACGAACCCCCCGTTCAGCCCGACCGCTGCGCCTTATCCGGTAACTATCGTCTTGAGTCCAAC
CCGGTAAGACACGACTTATCGCCACTGGCAGCAGCCACTGGTAACAGGATTAGCAGAGCGAGGTATGTAG
GCGGTGCTACAGAGTTCTTGAAGTGGTGGCCTAACTACGGCTACACTAGAAGAACAGTATTTGGTATCTG
CGCTCTGCTGAAGCCAGTTACCTTCGGAAAAAGAGTTGGTAGCTCTTGATCCGGCAAACAAACCACCGCT
GGTAGCGGTGGTTTTTTTGTTTGCAAGCAGCAGATTACGCGCAGAAAAAAAGGATCTCAAGAAGATCCTT
TGATCTTTTCTACGGGGTCTGACGCTCAGTGGAACGAAAACTCACGTTAAGGGATTTTGGTCATGAGATT
ATCAAAAAGGATCTTCACCTAGATCCTTTTAAATTAAAAATGAAGTTTTAAATCAATCTAAAGTATATAT
GAGTAAACTTGGTCTGACAGTTACCAATGCTTAATCAGTGAGGCACCTATCTCAGCGATCTGTCTATTTC
GTTCATCCATAGTTGCCTGACTCCCCGTCGTGTAGATAACTACGATACGGGAGGGCTTACCATCTGGCCC
CAGTGCTGCAATGATACCGCGAGACCCACGCTCACCGGCTCCAGATTTATCAGCAATAAACCAGCCAGCC
GGAAGGGCCGAGCGCAGAAGTGGTCCTGCAACTTTATCCGCCTCCATCCAGTCTATTAATTGTTGCCGGG
AAGCTAGAGTAAGTAGTTCGCCAGTTAATAGTTTGCGCAACGTTGTTGCCATTGCTACAGGCATCGTGGT
GTCACGCTCGTCGTTTGGTATGGCTTCATTCAGCTCCGGTTCCCAACGATCAAGGCGAGTTACATGATCC
CCCATGTTGTGCAAAAAAGCGGTTAGCTCCTTCGGTCCTCCGATCGTTGTCAGAAGTAAGTTGGCCGCAG
TGTTATCACTCATGGTTATGGCAGCACTGCATAATTCTCTTACTGTCATGCCATCCGTAAGATGCTTTTC
TGTGACTGGTGAGTACTCAACCAAGTCATTCTGAGAATAGTGTATGCGGCGACCGAGTTGCTCTTGCCCG
GCGTCAATACGGGATAATACCGCGCCACATAGCAGAACTTTAAAAGTGCTCATCATTGGAAAACGTTCTT
CGGGGCGAAAACTCTCAAGGATCTTACCGCTGTTGAGATCCAGTTCGATGTAACCCACTCGTGCACCCAA
CTGATCTTCAGCATCTTTTACTTTCACCAGCGTTTCTGGGTGAGCAAAAACAGGAAGGCAAAATGCCGCA
AAAAAGGGAATAAGGGCGACACGGAAATGTTGAATACTCATACTCTTCCTTTTTCAATATTATTGAAGCA
TTTATCAGGGTTATTGTCTCATGAGCGGATACATATTTGAATGTATTTAGAAAAATAAACAAATAGGGGT
TCCGCGCACATTTCCCCGAAAAGTGCCACCTGACGTCTAAGAAACCATTATTATCATGACATTAACCTAT
AAAAATAGGCGTATCACGAGGCCCTTTCGTC
Features (pLannotate 1.2.2; 15 found; start..end, strand, type, name):
    137..236     +  misc_feature   bom (fragment): basis of mobility region from pBR322
    242..399     -  CDS            lacZα (fragment): LacZα fragment of β-galactosidase; lacZ fragment
   1123..1156    +  protein_bind   lox71: Left element (LE) mutant of loxP (Araki et al., 2010). Cre-mediated recombination occurs in the 8-bp core sequence (GCATACAT). Cre recombinase
   1165..1761    +  CDS            PuroR (fragment): puromycin N-acetyltransferase; pac from Streptomyces; confers resistance to puromycin
   1834..1867    +  protein_bind   lox66: Right element (RE) mutant of loxP (Araki et al., 2010). Cre-mediated recombination occurs in the 8-bp core sequence (GCATACAT). Cre recombinase
   1942..2658    +  CDS            moxGFP: moxGFP is a basic (constitutively fluorescent) green fluorescent protein published in 2015, derived from Aequorea victoria. It is reported to be a rapidly-maturing monomer.
   2692..3045    +  CDS            LMNB1 (fragment): LMNB1_HUMAN - Also known as LMN2, LMNB. Experimental evidence at protein level: Swiss-Prot protein existence level 1. Lamins are components of the nuclear lamina, a fibrous layer on the nucleoplasmic side of the inner nuclear membrane, which is thought to provide a framework for the nuclear envelope and may also interact with chromatin. From Homo sapiens (Human).
   3434..3450    -  protein_bind   lac operator: The lac repressor binds to the lac operator to inhibit transcription in E. coli. This inhibition can be relieved by adding lactose or isopropyl-β-D-thiogalactopyranoside (IPTG). lac repressor encoded by lacI
   3458..3488    -  promoter       lac promoter: promoter for the E. coli lac operon
   3503..3524    -  protein_bind   CAP binding site: CAP binding activates transcription in the presence of cAMP. E. coli catabolite activator protein
   3537..3629    -  CDS            lacI (fragment): lac repressor; lacI; The lac repressor binds to the lac operator to inhibit transcription in E. coli. This inhibition can be relieved by adding lactose or isopropyl-β-D-thiogalactopyranoside (IPTG).
   3812..4400    -  rep_origin     ori: high-copy-number ColE1/pMB1/pBR322/pUC origin of replication
   4571..5431    -  CDS            AmpR: β-lactamase; bla; confers resistance to ampicillin, carbenicillin, and related antibiotics
   5432..5536    -  promoter       AmpR promoter: bla
   5631..35      +  CDS            rop (fragment) (across the origin): Rop protein, which maintains plasmids at low copy number; rop
