[The description below was written by a language model from this plasmid's Addgene catalogue record and pLannotate feature annotations shown in this document.]
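Description:
qTAG-N-Puro-moxGFP-LMNB1 is a CRISPR homology donor template built on the pUC19 cloning backbone, designed for tagging the endogenous human LMNB1 (lamin B1) gene at its N-terminus. In bacteria it is maintained as a high-copy plasmid through the ColE1/pUC origin and selected with ampicillin via the β-lactamase gene and its native promoter. The remaining backbone annotations (lacZα fragment, lac promoter and operator, CAP site, and small lacI, bom and rop fragments) are pUC19-derived remnants flanking the insertion site and have no role in the payload.

The roughly 3 kb insert consists of LMNB1 homology arms surrounding a Puro-2A-moxGFP cassette. The feature table shows a puromycin N-acetyltransferase coding sequence bracketed by lox71 and lox66 sites, followed by moxGFP, a monomeric, rapidly maturing green fluorescent protein, and then a fragment of the LMNB1 coding sequence that evidently lies within the downstream homology arm. No mammalian promoter is annotated in the cassette, which fits a design in which expression depends on correct in-frame integration at the LMNB1 locus: the endogenous promoter would then drive the resistance marker and, separated by the 2A peptide named in the record, a moxGFP–lamin B1 fusion. The 2A element and the upstream homology arm are not individually annotated. The same-orientation mutant lox sites around the puromycin gene would allow Cre-mediated excision of the marker after selection.

The plasmid is intended for co-transfection with a companion px330-PITCh sgRNA/Cas9 plasmid targeting LMNB1. Edited cells are enriched with puromycin and used for visualising the nuclear envelope through lamin B1 expressed at endogenous levels.
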