Addgene plasmid #207773: qTAG-N-Puro-moxGFP-LMNB1
Purpose: Donor template for Puro-2A-moxGFP insertion into the N-terminus of the LMNB1 locus for nuclear envelope visualization. To be co-transfected with sgRNA plasmid px330-PITCh-LMNB1 Addgene #207770
Depositing lab: Laurence Pelletier. Publication: qTAG: an adaptable plasmid scaffold for CRISPR-based endogenous tagging. Philip R, Sharma A, Matellan L, Erpf AC, Hsu WH, Tkach JM, Wyatt HDM, Pelletier L. EMBO J. 2024 Dec 12. doi: 10.1038/s44318-024-00337-5. PubMed 39668248.
Backbone
  Vector backbone: pUC19
  Backbone manufacturer: Invitrogen
  Backbone size w/o insert (bp): 2686
  Vector type: Mammalian Expression, CRISPR ; Donor Template
  Selectable markers: Puromycin
Growth in bacteria
  Bacterial resistance: Ampicillin, 100 μg/mL
  Growth temperature: 37°C
  Growth strain: DH5alpha
  Copy number: High Copy
Gene/Insert
  Gene/Insert name: LMNB1 Homology Arms flanking a Puro-moxGFP Cassette (alt name: LMNB1)
  Species: H. sapiens (human)
  Insert size (bp): 2990
  Entrez Gene: LMNB1 (a.k.a. ADLD, LMN, LMN2, LMNB, MCPH26)
  Cloning method: Unknown
  Sequencing primers: 5′ CTGCAAGGCGATTAAGTTGGGTAAC; 3′ GGCTCGTATGTTGTGTGGAATTGT
Terms and licenses: Academic/Nonprofit Terms; Industry Terms: Not Available to Industry
Depositor comments: To be co-transfected with sgRNA plasmid px330-PITCh-LMNB1 https://www.addgene.org/207770 . Please visit https://www.biorxiv.org/content/10.1101/2023.11.01.565029v3 for bioRxiv preprint.
How to cite: qTAG-N-Puro-moxGFP-LMNB1 was a gift from Laurence Pelletier (Addgene plasmid # 207773 ; http://n2t.net/addgene:207773 ; RRID:Addgene_207773)
